>Addgene plasmid #128497 | pS6-C-hα2M-H6 | addgene full sequence | sequence record 252013 | Addgene NGS Result
TCGGGGAAATGTGCGCGGAACCCCTATTTGTTTATTTTTCTAAATACATTCAAATATGTATCCGCTCATG
CCAGGTCTTGGACTGGTGAGAACGGCTTGCTCGGCAGCTTCGATGTGTGCTGGAGGGAGAATAAAGGTCT
AAGATGTGCGATAGAGGGAAGTCGCATTGAATTATGTGCTGTGTAGGGATCGCTGGTATCAAATATGTGT
GCCCACCCCTGGCATGAGACAATAACCCTGATAAATGCTTCAATAATATTGAAAAAGGAAGAGTATGAGT
ATTCAACATTTCCGTGTCGCCCTTATTCCCTTTTTTGCGGCATTTTGCCTTCCTGTTTTTGCTCACCCAG
AAACGCTGGTGAAAGTAAAAGATGCTGAAGATCAGTTGGGTGCACGAGTGGGTTACATCGAACTGGATCT
CAACAGCGGTAAGATCCTTGAGAGTTTTCGCCCCGAAGAACGTTTTCCAATGATGAGCACTTTTAAAGTT
CTGCTATGTGGCGCGGTATTATCCCGTATTGACGCCGGGCAAGAGCAACTCGGTCGCCGCATACACTATT
CTCAGAATGACTTGGTTGAGTACTCACCAGTCACAGAAAAGCATCTTACGGATGGCATGACAGTAAGAGA
ATTATGCAGTGCTGCCATAACCATGAGTGATAACACTGCGGCCAACTTACTTCTGACAACGATCGGAGGA
CCGAAGGAGCTAACCGCTTTTTTGCACAACATGGGGGATCATGTAACTCGCCTTGATCGTTGGGAACCGG
AGCTGAATGAAGCCATACCAAACGACGAGCGTGACACCACGATGCCTGTAGCAATGGCAACAACGTTGCG
CAAACTATTAACTGGCGAACTACTTACTCTAGCTTCCCGGCAACAATTAATAGACTGGATGGAGGCGGAT
AAAGTTGCAGGACCACTTCTGCGCTCGGCCCTTCCGGCTGGCTGGTTTATTGCTGATAAATCTGGAGCCG
GTGAGCGTGGGTCTCGCGGTATCATTGCAGCACTGGGGCCAGATGGTAAGCCCTCCCGTATCGTAGTTAT
CTACACGACGGGGAGTCAGGCAACTATGGATGAACGAAATAGACAGATCGCTGAGATAGGTGCCTCACTG
ATTAAGCATTGGTAACTGTCAGACCAAGTTTACTCATATATACTTTAGATTGATTTAAAACTTCATTTTT
AATTTAAAAGGATCTAGGTGAAGATCCTTTTTGATAATCTCATGCCATAACTTCGTATAATGTATGCTAT
ACGAAGTTATGGCATGACCAAAATCCCTTAACGTGAGTTTTCGTTCCACTGAGCGTCAGACCCCGTAGAA
AAGATCAAAGGATCTTCTTGAGATCCTTTTTTTCTGCGCGTAATCTGCTGCTTGCAAACAAAAAAACCAC
CGCTACCAGCGGTGGTTTGTTTGCCGGATCAAGAGCTACCAACTCTTTTTCCGAAGGTAACTGGCTTCAG
CAGAGCGCAGATACCAAATACTGTTCTTCTAGTGTAGCCGTAGTTAGGCCACCACTTCAAGAACTCTGTA
GCACCGCCTACATACCTCGCTCTGCTAATCCTGTTACCAGTGGCTGCTGCCAGTGGCGATAAGTCGTGTC
TTACCGGGTTGGACTCAAGACGATAGTTACCGGATAAGGCGCAGCGGTCGGGCTGAACGGGGGGTTCGTG
CACACAGCCCAGCTTGGAGCGAACGACCTACACCGAACTGAGATACCTACAGCGTGAGCTATGAGAAAGC
GCCACGCTTCCCGAAGGGAGAAAGGCGGACAGGTATCCGGTAAGCGGCAGGGTCGGAACAGGAGAGCGCA
CGAGGGAGCTTCCAGGGGGAAACGCCTGGTATCTTTATAGTCCTGTCGGGTTTCGCCACCTCTGACTTGA
GCGTCGATTTTTGTGATGCTCGTCAGGGGGGCGGAGCCTATGGAAAAACGCCAGCAACGCGGCCTTTTTA
CGGTTCCTGGCCTTTTGCTGGCCTTTTGCTCACATGTTCTTTCCTGCGTTATCCCCTGATTCTGTGGATA
ACCGTATTACCGCCTTTGAGTGAGCTGATACCGCTCGCCGCAGCCGAACGACCGAGCGCAGCGAGTCAGT
GAGCGAGGAAGCGGAAGAGCGCCCAATACGCAAACCGCCTCTCCCCGCGCGTTGGCCGATTCATTAATGC
AGAGCTTGCAATTCGCGCTTTTTCAATATTATTGAAGCATTTATCAGGGTTATTGTCTCATGAGCGGATA
CATATTTGAATGTATTTAGAAAAATAAACAAATAGGGGTTCCGCGCACATTTCCCCGAAAAGTGCCACCT
GACGTCTAAGAAACCATTATTATCATGACATTAACCTATAAAAATAGGCGTATTACGAGGCCCTTTCACG
CATTAGATGCATGTCGTTACATAACTTACGGTAAATGGCCCGCCTGGCAGTACATCAAGTGTATCATATG
CCAAGTACGCCCCCTATTGACGTCAATGACGGTAAATGGCCCGCCTGGCATTATGCCCAGTACATGACCT
TATGGGACTTTCCTACTTGGCAGTACATCTACGTATTAGTCATCGCTATTACCATGGTGATGCGGTTTTG
GCAGTACATCAATGGGCGTGGATAGCGGTTTGACTCACGGGGATTTCCAAGTCTCCACCCCATTGACGTC
AATGGGAGTTTGTTTTGGCACCAAAATCAACGGGACTTTCCAAAATGTCGTAACAACTCCGCCCCATTGA
CGCAAATGGGCGGTAGGCGTGTACGGTGGGAGGTCTATATAAGCAGAGCTCGTTTAGTGAACCGTCAGAT
CGCCTGGAGACGCCATCCACGCTGTTTTGACCTCCATAGAAGACACCGGGACCGATCCAGCCTCCGGACT
CTAGCCTAGGCCGCGGGACGGATAACAATTTCACACAGGAAACAGCTATGACCATTAGGCCTATTTAGGT
GACACTATAGAACAAGTTTGTACAAAAAAGCAGGCTGGTACCGGTCCGGAATCCCCCCGGGATGGAGACA
GACACACTCCTGCTATGGGTACTGCTGCTCTGGGTTCCAGGTTCCACTGGTGACTTCCAGCCCTTCTTTG
TGGAGCTCACAATGCCTTACTCTGTGATTCGTGGAGAGGCCTTCACACTCAAGGCCACGGTCCTAAACTA
CCTTCCCAAATGCATCCGGGTCAGTGTGCAGCTGGAAGCCTCTCCCGCCTTCCTAGCTGTCCCAGTGGAG
AAGGAACAAGCGCCTCACTGCATCTGTGCAAACGGGCGGCAAACTGTGTCCTGGGCAGTAACCCCAAAGT
CATTAGGAAATGTGAATTTCACTGTGAGCGCAGAGGCACTAGAGTCTCAAGAGCTGTGTGGGACTGAGGT
GCCTTCAGTTCCTGAACACGGAAGGAAAGACACAGTCATCAAGCCTCTGTTGGTTGAACCTGAAGGACTA
GAGAAGGAAACAACATTCAACTCCCTACTTTGTCCATCAGGTGGTGAGGTTTCTGAAGAATTATCCCTGA
AACTGCCACCAAATGTGGTAGAAGAATCTGCCCGAGCTTCTGTCTCAGTTTTGGGAGACATATTAGGCTC
TGCCATGCAAAACACACAAAATCTTCTCCAGATGCCCTATGGCTGTGGAGAGCAGAATATGGTCCTCTTT
GCTCCTAACATCTATGTACTGGATTATCTAAATGAAACACAGCAGCTTACTCCAGAGGTCAAGTCCAAGG
CCATTGGCTATCTCAACACTGGTTACCAGAGACAGTTGAACTACAAACACTATGATGGCTCCTACAGCAC
CTTTGGGGAGCGATATGGCAGGAACCAGGGCAACACCTGGCTCACAGCCTTTGTTCTGAAGACTTTTGCC
CAAGCTCGAGCCTACATCTTCATCGATGAAGCACACATTACCCAAGCCCTCATATGGCTCTCCCAGAGGC
AGAAGGACAATGGCTGTTTCAGGAGCTCTGGGTCACTGCTCAACAATGCCATAAAGGGAGGAGTAGAAGA
TGAAGTGACCCTCTCCGCCTATATCACCATCGCCCTTCTGGAGATTCCTCTCACAGTCACTCACCCTGTT
GTCCGCAATGCCCTGTTTTGCCTGGAGTCAGCCTGGAAGACAGCACAAGAAGGGGACCATGGCAGCCATG
TATATACCAAAGCACTGCTGGCCTATGCTTTTGCCCTGGCAGGTAACCAGGACAAGAGGAAGGAAGTACT
CAAGTCACTTAATGAGGAAGCTGTGAAGAAAGACAACTCTGTCCATTGGGAGCGCCCTCAGAAACCCAAG
GCACCAGTGGGGCATTTTTACGAACCCCAGGCTCCCTCTGCTGAGGTGGAGATGACATCCTATGTGCTCC
TCGCTTATCTCACGGCCCAGCCAGCCCCAACCTCGGAGGACCTGACCTCTGCAACCAACATCGTGAAGTG
GATCACGAAGCAGCAGAATGCCCAGGGCGGTTTCTCCTCCACCCAGGACACAGTGGTGGCTCTCCATGCT
CTGTCCAAATATGGAGCAGCCACATTTACCAGGACTGGGAAGGCTGCACAGGTGACTATCCAGTCTTCAG
GGACATTTTCCAGCAAATTCCAAGTGGACAACAACAACCGCCTGTTACTGCAGCAGGTCTCATTGCCAGA
GCTGCCTGGGGAATACAGCATGAAAGTGACAGGAGAAGGATGTGTCTACCTCCAGACATCCTTGAAATAC
AATATTCTCCCAGAAAAGGAAGAGTTCCCCTTTGCTTTAGGAGTGCAGACTCTGCCTCAAACTTGTGATG
AACCCAAAGCCCACACCAGCTTCCAAATCTCCCTAAGTGTCAGTTACACAGGGAGCCGCTCTGCCTCCAA
CATGGCGATCGTTGATGTGAAGATGGTCTCTGGCTTCATTCCCCTGAAGCCAACAGTGAAAATGCTTGAA
AGATCTAACCATGTGAGCCGGACAGAAGTCAGCAGCAACCATGTCTTGATTTACCTTGATAAGGTGTCAA
ATCAGACACTGAGCTTGTTCTTCACGGTTCTGCAAGATGTCCCAGTAAGAGATCTGAAACCAGCCATAGT
GAAAGTCTATGATTACTACGAGACGGATGAGTTTGCAATTGCTGAGTACAATGCTCCTTGCAGCCACCAT
CACCATCACCATTAGGCGGCCGCTCTAGAGTATCCCTCGAGGGGCCCAAGCTTACGCGTACCCAGCTTTC
TTGTACAAAGTGGTCCCTATAGTGAGTCGTATTATAAGCTAGGCACTGGCCGTCGTTTTACAACGTCGTG
ACTGGGAAAACTGCTAGCTTGGGATCTTTGTGAAGGAACCTTACTTCTGTGGTGTGACATAATTGGACAA
ACTACCTACAGAGATTTAAAGCTCTAAGGTAAATATAAAATTTTTAAGTGTATAATGTGTTAAACTAGCT
GCATATGCTTGCTGCTTGAGAGTTTTGCTTACTGAGTATGATTTATGAAAATATTATACACAGGAGCTAG
TGATTCTAATTGTTTGTGTATTTTAGATTCACAGTCCCAAGGCTCATTTCAGGCCCCTCAGTCCTCACAG
TCTGTTCATGATCATAATCAGCCATACCACATTTGTAGAGGTTTTACTTGCTTTAAAAAACCTCCCACAC
CTCCCCCTGAACCTGAAACATAAAATGAATGCAATTGTTGTTGTTAACTTGTTTATTGCAGCTTATAATG
GTTACAAATAAAGCAATAGCATCACAAATTTCACAAATAAAGCATTTTTTTCACTGCATTCTAGTTGTGG
TTTGTCCAAACTCATCAATGTATCTTATCATGTCTGGATCGATCCTGCATTAATGAATCGGCCAACGCGC
GGGGAGAGGCGGTTTGCGTATTGGCTGGCGTAATAGCGAAGAGGCCCGCACCGATCGCCCTTCCCAACAG
TTGCGCAGCCTGAATGGCGAATGGG
[124 nt withheld, positions 5906-6029]
C
[91 nt withheld, positions 6031-6121]
A
[49 nt withheld, positions 6123-6171]
CCTTTGACGTTGGAGTCCACGTTCTT
[37 nt withheld, positions 6198-6234]
ACCCTATCTCGGTCTATTCTTTTGATTTATAAGGGATTTTGCCGATTTCGGCCTATTGGTTAAAAAATGA
GCTGATTTAACAAAAATTTAACGCGAATTTTAACAAAATATTAACGCTTACAATTTAGGTGGCACTTT
Features (pLannotate 1.2.2; 24 found; start..end, strand, type, name):
     14..70      +  promoter       AmpR promoter (fragment): bla
    223..274     +  promoter       AmpR promoter (fragment): bla
    275..1135    +  CDS            AmpR: β-lactamase; bla; confers resistance to ampicillin, carbenicillin, and related antibiotics
   1237..1270    -  protein_bind   loxP: Cre-mediated recombination occurs in the 8-bp core sequence (GCATACAT). Cre recombinase
   1348..1936    +  rep_origin     ori: high-copy-number ColE1/pMB1/pBR322/pUC origin of replication
   2119..2172    +  CDS            lacI (fragment): lac repressor; lacI; The lac repressor binds to the lac operator to inhibit transcription in E. coli. This inhibition can be relieved by adding lactose or isopropyl-β-D-thiogalactopyranoside (IPTG).
   2188..2285    -  promoter       AmpR promoter: bla
   2406..2576    +  enhancer       CMV enhancer (fragment): human cytomegalovirus immediate early enhancer; contains an 18-bp deletion relative to the standard CMV enhancer
   2577..2780    +  promoter       CMV promoter: human cytomegalovirus (CMV) immediate early promoter
   2933..2951    +  promoter       SP6 promoter: promoter for bacteriophage SP6 RNA polymerase
   2952..2976    +  protein_bind   attB1: mutant version of attB; recombination site for the Gateway® BP reaction BP Clonase™
   3002..3064    +  sig_peptide    Igκ leader: leader sequence from mouse immunoglobulin κ light chain
   3065..5104    +  CDS            A2M (fragment): A2MG_HUMAN - Also known as CPAMD5. Experimental evidence at protein level: Swiss-Prot protein existence level 1. Is able to inhibit all four classes of proteinases by a unique 'trapping' mechanism. This protein has a peptide stretch, called the 'bait region' which contains specific cleavage sites for different proteinases. When a proteinase cleaves the bait region, a conformational change is induced in the protein which traps the proteinase. The entrapped enzyme remains active against low molecular weight substrates (activity against high molecular weight substrates is greatly reduced). Follow
   5105..5122    +  CDS            6xHis: 6xHis affinity tag
   5170..5194    -  protein_bind   attB2: mutant version of attB; recombination site for the Gateway® BP reaction BP Clonase™
   5196..5214    -  promoter       T7 promoter: promoter for bacteriophage T7 RNA polymerase
   5224..5261    +  CDS            lacZα (fragment): LacZα fragment of β-galactosidase; lacZ fragment
   5273..5387    +  intron         large T intron (fragment): SV40 (simian virus 40) large T antigen intron
   5461..5486    +  intron         small t intron (fragment): SV40 (simian virus 40) small t antigen intron
   5486..5623    +  CDS            large T antigen (fragment): large T antigen from SV40 (simian virus 40)
   5646..5780    +  polyA_signal   SV40 poly(A) signal: SV40 polyadenylation signal
   5785..5834    -  CDS            lacI (fragment): lac repressor; lacI; The lac repressor binds to the lac operator to inhibit transcription in E. coli. This inhibition can be relieved by adding lactose or isopropyl-β-D-thiogalactopyranoside (IPTG).
   5834..5901    +  CDS            lacZα (fragment): LacZα fragment of β-galactosidase; lacZ fragment
   5906..6360    +  rep_origin     f1 ori (sequence partly withheld): f1 bacteriophage origin of replication; arrow indicates direction of (+) strand synthesis
