[The description below was written by a language model from this plasmid's Addgene catalogue record and pLannotate feature annotations shown in this document.]
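Description:
pS6-C-hα2M-H6 is a mammalian expression plasmid built on the pCMV-Sport 6 backbone, modified by the introduction of an Igκ leader sequence. It is propagated in E. coli as a high-copy plasmid through a ColE1/pUC-type origin and selected with ampicillin via the β-lactamase gene. An f1 origin is also present, which allows single-stranded DNA production. The catalogue lists a total size of 6,436 bp, while the sequenced record behind the feature table is slightly shorter at 6,372 nt.

The payload is a 2,040 bp fragment of human α2-macroglobulin (A2M) encoding the C-terminal portion of the protein, from F789 to S1468. Transcription is driven by the human cytomegalovirus immediate-early enhancer and promoter and is terminated by an SV40 polyadenylation signal, preceded by residual SV40 intron and T-antigen fragments from the backbone. The mouse immunoglobulin κ light chain leader sits directly upstream of the A2M coding sequence and should direct the product into the secretory pathway. A 6xHis tag immediately follows the A2M coding sequence at the C terminus, providing a handle for metal-affinity purification and detection.

The insert is flanked by backbone elements: SP6 and T7 phage promoters, which permit in vitro transcription in either orientation, Gateway attB1 and attB2 sites, and a loxP site elsewhere in the vector. None of these is needed for expression. Several short lacI, lacZα and AmpR promoter fragments are annotated as well and appear to be vector remnants. According to the record, the construct is used for recombinant production of this α2-macroglobulin variant in mammalian cells, in the context of studies of its interactions with binding partners.
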