Addgene plasmid #128497: pS6-C-hα2M-H6
Purpose: Expresses human C-α2M (from F789 to S1468) in mammalian cells. With C-t H6x tag.
Depositing lab: F Xavier Gomis-Ruth. Publication: Recombinant production of human alpha2-macroglobulin variants and interaction studies with recombinant G-related alpha2-macroglobulin binding protein and latent transforming growth factor-beta2. Marino-Puertas L, Del Amo-Maestro L, Taules M, Gomis-Ruth FX, Goulas T. Sci Rep. 2019 Jun 24;9(1):9186. doi: 10.1038/s41598-019-45712-z. PubMed 31235767.
Backbone
  Vector backbone: pCMV-Sport 6
  Backbone manufacturer: Invitrogen
  Backbone size w/o insert (bp): 4396
  Total vector size (bp): 6436
  Modifications to backbone: Introduction of Igk leader
  Vector type: Mammalian Expression
Growth in bacteria
  Bacterial resistance: Ampicillin, 100 μg/mL
  Growth temperature: 37°C
  Growth strain: DH5alpha
  Copy number: High Copy
Gene/Insert
  Gene/Insert name: A2M (F789-S1468) (alt names: CPAMD5; FWP007)
  Species: H. sapiens (human)
  Insert size (bp): 2040
  GenBank ID: CR749334
  Entrez Gene: A2M (a.k.a. A2MD, CPAMD5, FWP007, S863-7)
  Promoter: CMV
  Tag / fusion protein: His tag (6x) (C terminal on insert)
  Cloning method: Unknown
  Sequencing primers: 5′ TGGGTTCCAGGTTCCACTGGTGACTTCCAGCCCTTCTTTGTGGAGCTC; 3′ CGCCTAATGGTGATGGTGATGGTGGCTGCAAGGAGCATTGTACTCAGC
Terms and licenses: Academic/Nonprofit Terms; Industry Terms: Not Available to Industry
How to cite: pS6-C-hα2M-H6 was a gift from F Xavier Gomis-Ruth (Addgene plasmid # 128497 ; http://n2t.net/addgene:128497 ; RRID:Addgene_128497)
